Addgene plasmid #30463: (-6kb/-58)mtH4-GFP
Depositing lab: Gerhart Ryffel. Depositing organization: Universitaetsklinikum Essen. Publication: Distinct promoter elements mediate endodermal and mesodermal expression of the HNF1alpha promoter in transgenic Xenopus. Ryffel GU, Lingott A. Mech Dev. 2000 Jan . 90(1):65-75. 10.1016/S0925-4773(99)00230-0 PubMed 10585563.
Backbone
  Vector backbone: pCSGFP2
  Backbone size w/o insert (bp): 3812
  Vector type: Mammalian Expression
Growth in bacteria
  Bacterial resistance: Ampicillin, 100 μg/mL
  Growth temperature: 37°C
  Growth strain: DH5alpha
  Copy number: High Copy
Gene/Insert
  Gene/Insert name: HNF1a promoter (alt name: LFB1 promoter)
  Species: X. laevis (frog)
  Insert size (bp): 5896
  Mutation: Mutation of HNF4 binding site at 5471-5494 (Holewa et al 1996)
  GenBank ID: AY471617
  Cloning method: Restriction Enzyme; 5′ cloning site EcoRI (not destroyed); 3′ cloning site HindIII (not destroyed)
  Sequencing primers: 5′ n/a
Terms and licenses: Academic/Nonprofit Terms; Industry Terms: Not Available to Industry
Depositor comments: This construct is derived from plasmid (−6 kb/−58)-GFP [Addgene plasmid number 30460] and contains the mutated HNF4 binding site mut1 as described in B Holewa et al., Mech. Dev. 54 (1996), pp. 45–57 Please note that there are some small discrepancies between Addgene's quality control sequence and the assembled sequence from the depositor. These discrepancies should not affect the function of the plasmid.
How to cite: (-6kb/-58)mtH4-GFP was a gift from Gerhart Ryffel (Addgene plasmid # 30463 ; http://n2t.net/addgene:30463 ; RRID:Addgene_30463)
