[The description below was written by a language model from this plasmid's Addgene catalogue record.]
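Description:
(-6kb/-58)mtH4-GFP is a promoter-reporter plasmid built on the pCSGFP2 backbone (about 3.8 kb without insert), catalogued as a mammalian expression vector although its documented context is transgenic Xenopus. It is maintained in E. coli as a high-copy plasmid under ampicillin selection. No feature table accompanies the record, so the replication origin, polyadenylation signal and exact GFP variant are not stated and can only be presumed to come from the backbone.

The insert is a roughly 5.9 kb fragment of the Xenopus laevis HNF1alpha (LFB1) promoter, cloned between EcoRI and HindIII sites that are both retained. The construct name suggests that the fragment runs from about -6 kb to -58 relative to the start of transcription, placed so that the backbone's GFP reporter reads out its activity. The construct derives from the parental (-6kb/-58)-GFP plasmid and differs from it by the "mut1" mutation, which alters the HNF4 binding site within the promoter. HNF4 is a transcription factor that acts on the HNF1alpha promoter, so comparing GFP expression from this mutant with that of the wild-type parent shows how much this site contributes to promoter activity.

The associated work dissected which promoter elements drive endodermal versus mesodermal expression of HNF1alpha in transgenic frogs, and this plasmid serves as the HNF4-site-deficient reporter in that type of analysis. The depositor notes small discrepancies between the repository's quality-control sequence and the assembled depositor sequence, which are not expected to affect function.
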