>Addgene plasmid #30463 | (-6kb/-58)mtH4-GFP | addgene partial sequence | sequence record 37850 | GFP-R 5'-CCATCTAATTCAACAAGAATTGGGACAAC-3'
TTCTCATGGTGGCTGTGGATCCTGCAAAAAGAACAAGTAGCTTGTATTCTATAGTGTCACCTAAATCAAG
CTTGGGGAGTCCATGCTCTACCCACCTTCTGTTTCCTCCTCCCCCCCAAAAAAACACACTGTGCAGCCAC
AACCAGCAAGTGGTCACCCCCCGGACAGGCTTCTCTGAGACATAGATAAGGGACCCTTGTCACTCTCTGT
TTACATCAGAGCAGAGTAAATCTTCCAAGGTTCATCTTTATCCCTGTGCTTTGCAAGTTACCAAAGTGTT
GACCCCACAAAGTGCATGAGTTAGAGAGGGGGGAGTGCAGAGGAATATGAGGAGGGGTAGAAGAGAGAAA
GAAATTTCCAAAAGTTGAAAAAGCAAAATATCAAGGAAGAATGTAAAAGTAAGAGAATGAGAAGGTGAAA
GTGACACAAGCCTAGGTAAAGGGGCAATTTGGCAGCGATGAGCTAATAGCTGTGAGTGGCTGAAACCTGA
ATGAATTTACATTAAGAATTCTGTTAATACCAAAACAAATACACAGTAACCTAATAGTAGAGACATTTAT
CAACAAAGAAATAACTTCAGAACTATAAACCAGAGAGGGGAAGAGAGATACTGATAGGAAGGCATGGGGG
GGGGGGGGG
